>Addgene plasmid #171554 | pSuper-gmiR-122 | addgene full sequence | sequence record 339265 | Addgene NGS Result
CACTCATTAGGCACCCCAGGCTTTACACTTTATGCTTCCGGCTCGTATGTTGTGTGGAATTGTGAGCGGA
TAACAATTTCACACAGGAAACAGCTATGACCATGATTACGCCAAGCGCGCAATTAACCCTCACTAAAGGG
AACAAAAGCTGGAGCTCCACCGCGGTGGCGGCCGCTCTAGAACTAGTGGATCCCCCGGGCTGCAGGAATT
CGAACGCTGACGTCATCAACCCGCTCCAAGGAATCGCGGGCCCAGTGTCACTAGGCGGGAACACCCAGCG
CGCGTGCGCCCTGGCAGGAAGATGGCTGTGAGGGACAGGGGAGTGGCGCCCTGCAATATTTGCATGTCGC
TATGTGTTCTGGGAAATCACCATAAACGTGAAATGTCTTTGGATTTGGGAATCTTATAAGTTCTGTATGA
GACCACAGATCTAAGCTTAGGTCACAATATGTGGAGCTGACAAGGTTCCCCTATTATCAGTGACAATGGT
GGAATGTGGAGGTGAAGTTAACACCTTTGTGGCTACAGAGTTTCCTTAGCAGAGCTGTGGAGTGTGACAA
TGGTGTTTGTGTCTAAACTATCAAACGCCATTATCACACTAAATAGCTACTGCTAGGCAATCCTTCCCTC
GATAAATGTCTTGGCATCGTTTGCTTTGAGCAAGAAGGTTCATCTGATATCAGTCTTCTCAATCTTGTGT
ACTTACTGAATAAAGTCTGGCTCTTTTGCACTCGAGTTTTTTTCTAGATCCCGGGTACCCAATTCGCCCT
ATAGTGAGTCGTATTACGCGCGCTCACTGGCCGTCGTTTTACAACGTCGTGACTGGGAAAACCCTGGCGT
TACCCAACTTAATCGCCTTGCAGCACATCCCCCTTTCGCCAGCTGGCGTAATAGCGAAGAGGCCCGCACC
GATCGCCCTTCCCAACAGTTGCGCAGCCTGAATGGCGAATGGAAATTGTAAGCGTTAATATTTTGTTAAA
ATTCGCGTTAAATTTTTGTTAAATCAGCTCATTTTTTTAACCAATAGGCCGAAATCGGCAAAATCCCTTA
TAAATCAAAAGAATAGACCGAGATAGGGT
[37 nt withheld, positions 1080-1116]
AAAGAACGTGGACTCCAACGTCAAAGG
[49 nt withheld, positions 1144-1192]
T
[91 nt withheld, positions 1194-1284]
G
[124 nt withheld, positions 1286-1409]
CAGGTGGCACTTTTCGGGGAAATGTGCGCGGAACCCCTATTTGTTTATTTTTCTAAATACATTCAAATAT
GTATCCGCTCATGAGACAATAACCCTGATAAATGCTTCAATAATATTGAAAAAGGAAGAGTATGAGTATT
CAACATTTCCGTGTCGCCCTTATTCCCTTTTTTGCGGCATTTTGCCTTCCTGTTTTTGCTCACCCAGAAA
CGCTGGTGAAAGTAAAAGATGCTGAAGATCAGTTGGGTGCACGAGTGGGTTACATCGAACTGGATCTCAA
CAGCGGTAAGATCCTTGAGAGTTTTCGCCCCGAAGAACGTTTTCCAATGATGAGCACTTTTAAAGTTCTG
CTATGTGGCGCGGTATTATCCCGTATTGACGCCGGGCAAGAGCAACTCGGTCGCCGCATACACTATTCTC
AGAATGACTTGGTTGAGTACTCACCAGTCACAGAAAAGCATCTTACGGATGGCATGACAGTAAGAGAATT
ATGCAGTGCTGCCATAACCATGAGTGATAACACTGCGGCCAACTTACTTCTGACAACGATCGGAGGACCG
AAGGAGCTAACCGCTTTTTTGCACAACATGGGGGATCATGTAACTCGCCTTGATCGTTGGGAACCGGAGC
TGAATGAAGCCATACCAAACGACGAGCGTGACACCACGATGCCTGTAGCAATGGCAACAACGTTGCGCAA
ACTATTAACTGGCGAACTACTTACTCTAGCTTCCCGGCAACAATTAATAGACTGGATGGAGGCGGATAAA
GTTGCAGGACCACTTCTGCGCTCGGCCCTTCCGGCTGGCTGGTTTATTGCTGATAAATCTGGAGCCGGTG
AGCGTGGGTCTCGCGGTATCATTGCAGCACTGGGGCCAGATGGTAAGCCCTCCCGTATCGTAGTTATCTA
CACGACGGGGAGTCAGGCAACTATGGATGAACGAAATAGACAGATCGCTGAGATAGGTGCCTCACTGATT
AAGCATTGGTAACTGTCAGACCAAGTTTACTCATATATACTTTAGATTGATTTAAAACTTCATTTTTAAT
TTAAAAGGATCTAGGTGAAGATCCTTTTTGATAATCTCATGACCAAAATCCCTTAACGTGAGTTTTCGTT
CCACTGAGCGTCAGACCCCGTAGAAAAGATCAAAGGATCTTCTTGAGATCCTTTTTTTCTGCGCGTAATC
TGCTGCTTGCAAACAAAAAAACCACCGCTACCAGCGGTGGTTTGTTTGCCGGATCAAGAGCTACCAACTC
TTTTTCCGAAGGTAACTGGCTTCAGCAGAGCGCAGATACCAAATACTGTTCTTCTAGTGTAGCCGTAGTT
AGGCCACCACTTCAAGAACTCTGTAGCACCGCCTACATACCTCGCTCTGCTAATCCTGTTACCAGTGGCT
GCTGCCAGTGGCGATAAGTCGTGTCTTACCGGGTTGGACTCAAGACGATAGTTACCGGATAAGGCGCAGC
GGTCGGGCTGAACGGGGGGTTCGTGCACACAGCCCAGCTTGGAGCGAACGACCTACACCGAACTGAGATA
CCTACAGCGTGAGCTATGAGAAAGCGCCACGCTTCCCGAAGGGAGAAAGGCGGACAGGTATCCGGTAAGC
GGCAGGGTCGGAACAGGAGAGCGCACGAGGGAGCTTCCAGGGGGAAACGCCTGGTATCTTTATAGTCCTG
TCGGGTTTCGCCACCTCTGACTTGAGCGTCGATTTTTGTGATGCTCGTCAGGGGGGCGGAGCCTATGGAA
AAACGCCAGCAACGCGGCCTTTTTACGGTTCCTGGCCTTTTGCTGGCCTTTTGCTCACATGTTCTTTCCT
GCGTTATCCCCTGATTCTGTGGATAACCGTATTACCGCCTTTGAGTGAGCTGATACCGCTCGCCGCAGCC
GAACGACCGAGCGCAGCGAGTCAGTGAGCGAGGAAGCGGAAGAGCGCCCAATACGCAAACCGCCTCTCCC
CGCGCGTTGGCCGATTCATTAATGCAGCTGGCACGACAGGTTTCCCGACTGGAAAGCGGGCAGTGAGCGC
AACGCAATTAATGTGAGTTAGCT
Features (pLannotate 1.2.2; 14 found; start..end, strand, type, name):
     22..52      +  promoter       lac promoter: promoter for the E. coli lac operon
     60..76      +  protein_bind   lac operator: The lac repressor binds to the lac operator to inhibit transcription in E. coli. This inhibition can be relieved by adding lactose or isopropyl-β-D-thiogalactopyranoside (IPTG). lac repressor encoded by lacI
    121..139     +  promoter       T3 promoter: promoter for bacteriophage T3 RNA polymerase
    152..213     +  misc_feature   MCS (fragment): pBluescript multiple cloning site
    212..426     +  promoter       H1 promoter: human H1 RNA promoter
    539..612     +  ncRNA          mir-122: Accession: RF00684 - mir-122 microRNA precursor
    768..786     -  promoter       T7 promoter: promoter for bacteriophage T7 RNA polymerase
    794..949     +  CDS            lacZα (fragment): LacZα fragment of β-galactosidase; lacZ fragment
   1051..1409    -  rep_origin     f1 ori (sequence partly withheld): f1 bacteriophage origin of replication; arrow indicates direction of (+) strand synthesis
   1436..1540    +  promoter       AmpR promoter: bla
   1541..2401    +  CDS            AmpR: β-lactamase; bla; confers resistance to ampicillin, carbenicillin, and related antibiotics
   2572..3160    +  rep_origin     ori: high-copy-number ColE1/pMB1/pBR322/pUC origin of replication
   3343..3435    +  CDS            lacI (fragment): lac repressor; lacI; The lac repressor binds to the lac operator to inhibit transcription in E. coli. This inhibition can be relieved by adding lactose or isopropyl-β-D-thiogalactopyranoside (IPTG).
   3448..7       +  protein_bind   CAP binding site (across the origin): CAP binding activates transcription in the presence of cAMP. E. coli catabolite activator protein
