[The description below was written by a language model from this plasmid's Addgene catalogue record and pLannotate feature annotations shown in this document.]
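Description:
pSuper-gmiR-122 is a small (about 3.5 kb) mammalian expression plasmid built on the pSuper backbone and designed to express human microRNA miR-122 (MIR122). pSuper is a pBluescript-derived vector, and that ancestry is visible in the annotated features: a lac promoter and operator, flanking T3 and T7 phage promoters, a fragment of the pBluescript multiple cloning site, and remnants of lacZα and lacI. The plasmid is propagated in E. coli from a high-copy ColE1/pUC-type origin and selected with ampicillin through the bla (β-lactamase) gene under its own promoter. An f1 origin is also present, which in principle allows single-stranded DNA production with helper phage. No mammalian selection marker or reporter is annotated, so the plasmid appears suited to transient transfection.

The functional payload is the human H1 RNA promoter, an RNA polymerase III promoter commonly used to drive short, defined RNAs. Downstream of it lies the insert containing the mir-122 precursor hairpin. The annotated hairpin begins roughly a hundred bases after the end of the promoter and is followed by further unannotated sequence before the T7 site. This suggests that flanking sequence around the precursor was cloned along with it, although the record does not state the insert boundaries, the cloning sites or the exact sequence. Once transcribed in mammalian cells, the precursor would be processed by the endogenous microRNA machinery into mature miR-122. The associated publication compared how strongly different human microRNAs inhibit target gene expression, which fits use of this plasmid to supply miR-122 in such assays.
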