Addgene plasmid #171554: pSuper-gmiR-122
Purpose: a human miR-122-expressing plasmid
Depositing lab: Yan Zeng. Depositing organization: Nanjing Agricultural University. Publication: Differential Inhibition of Target Gene Expression by Human microRNAs. Li P, Chen Y, Juma CA, Yang C, Huang J, Zhang X, Zeng Y. Cells. 2019 Jul 30;8(8). pii: cells8080791. doi: 10.3390/cells8080791. PubMed 31366019.
Backbone
  Vector backbone: pSuper
  Vector type: Mammalian Expression
Growth in bacteria
  Bacterial resistance: Ampicillin, 100 μg/mL
  Growth temperature: 37°C
  Growth strain: DH5alpha
  Copy number: High Copy
Gene/Insert
  Gene/Insert name: miR-122
  gRNA/shRNA sequence: Unpsecified
  Species: H. sapiens (human)
  Entrez Gene: MIR122 (a.k.a. MIR122A, MIRN122, MIRN122A, hsa-mir-122, miRNA122, miRNA122A, mir-122)
  Cloning method: Restriction Enzyme; 5′ cloning site Unknown (unknown if destroyed)
Terms and licenses: Academic/Nonprofit Terms; Industry Terms: Not Available to Industry
How to cite: pSuper-gmiR-122 was a gift from Yan Zeng (Addgene plasmid # 171554 ; http://n2t.net/addgene:171554 ; RRID:Addgene_171554)
